Addgene plasmid #12781: DCT.VV.Orf93
Purpose: This plasmid was designed for screening purposes and may contain discrepancies relative to the current canonical GenBank version of the gene.
Depositing lab: Jack Bennink & Jon Yewdell. Depositing organization: National Institute of Allergy and Infectious Diseases (NIAID). Publication: Identification of poxvirus CD8+ T cell determinants to enable rational design and characterization of smallpox vaccines. Tscharke DC, Karupiah G, Zhou J, Palmore T, Irvine KR, Haeryfar SM, Williams S, Sidney J, Sette A, Bennink JR, Yewdell JW. J Exp Med. 2005 January 3; 201(1): 95–104. 10.1084/jem.20041912 PubMed 15623576.
Backbone
  Vector backbone: pcDNA 3.1D V5-His-TOPO
  Backbone manufacturer: Invitrogen
  Backbone size w/o insert (bp): 5514
  Vector type: Mammalian Expression
  Selectable markers: Neomycin (select with G418)
Growth in bacteria
  Bacterial resistance: Ampicillin, 100 μg/mL
  Growth temperature: 37°C
  Growth strain: DH5alpha
  Copy number: High Copy
Gene/Insert
  Gene/Insert name: VV.Orf93 (alt name: VV_WR_185)
  Species: Vaccinia Virus
  Insert size (bp): 504
  Cloning method: Restriction Enzyme; 5′ cloning site BamHI (not destroyed); 3′ cloning site BamHI (not destroyed)
  Sequencing primers: 5′ Universal T7
Terms and licenses: Academic/Nonprofit Terms; Industry Terms: Not Available to Industry
Depositor comments: Please see the Vaccinia kit page ( https://www.addgene.org/vvorf/ ) for more information. The kit page contains the supplemental VVOrfData spreadsheet, which includes important information about this plasmid. The plasmid and insert names provided here relate only to this library. The name of the ORF (if present) in VACV strain Copenhagen and the name of the ORF (if annotated) in VACV strain WR sequence can be found in VVOrfData spreadsheet. Please note that the amino acid sequence given for each ORF in the spreadsheet may contain some errors. Additionally, changes from the expected sequence may be present in these plasmids. Please see Addgene's quality control sequence and sequencing notes in the VVOrfData spreadsheet before ordering this plasmid.
How to cite: DCT.VV.Orf93 was a gift from Jack Bennink & Jon Yewdell (Addgene plasmid # 12781 ; http://n2t.net/addgene:12781 ; RRID:Addgene_12781)
