[The description below was written by a language model from this plasmid's Addgene catalogue record.]
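Description:
DCT.VV.Orf93 is a mammalian expression plasmid built on the commercial pcDNA 3.1D V5-His-TOPO backbone (about 5.5 kb without insert) and carrying a 504 bp open reading frame from vaccinia virus, designated VV.Orf93 within its library and also recorded as VV_WR_185. The insert is listed as flanked by intact BamHI sites on both sides, so it can be released as a single fragment, and it can be read from the upstream T7 priming site. The plasmid is maintained at high copy number in standard E. coli cloning strains under ampicillin selection, and it carries a neomycin resistance marker that permits G418 selection in transfected mammalian cells.

The record gives no feature table and does not state the promoter. Backbones of this family normally drive the insert from the CMV immediate-early promoter and offer C-terminal V5 and polyhistidine tags, but whether the viral ORF is in frame with those tags here is not stated.

The construct is one member of a vaccinia ORF library in which individual viral genes are expressed separately in mammalian cells. The library was made in the context of identifying poxvirus determinants recognised by CD8+ T cells, to support the design and characterisation of smallpox vaccines. It was intended as a screening reagent rather than a sequence-verified clone. The depositors caution that the insert may differ from the current canonical gene sequence, and that the ORF numbering applies only to this library. The corresponding names in the Copenhagen and WR strains, together with sequencing notes, are held in the library's accompanying data spreadsheet, which should be checked along with the repository's quality-control sequence before relying on the clone.
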