>Addgene plasmid #12781 | DCT.VV.Orf93 | addgene partial sequence | sequence record 19176 | T7 5'-TAATACGACTCACTATAGGG-3'
CGAATTCCAGCTGACCACCATGAAACGTTTGGAAACTATACGCCATATGTGGTCTGTCGTATATGATCAT
TTTGATATTGTGAATGGTAAAGAATGCTGTTATGTGCATACGCATTTGTCTAATCAAAATCTTATACCGA
GTACTGTAAAAACAAATTTGTACATGAAGACTATGGGATCATGCATTCAAATGGATTCCATGGAAGCTCT
AGAGTATCTTAGCGAACTGAAGGAATCAGGTGGATGGAGTCCCAGACCAGAAATGCAGGAATTTGAATAT
CCAGATGGAGTGGAAGACACTGAATCAATTGAGAGATTGGTAGAGGAGTTCTTCAATAGATCAGAACTTC
AGGCTGGTGAATCAGTCAAATTTGGTAATTCTATTAATGTTAAACATACATCTGTTTCAGCTAAGCAACT
AAGAACACGTATACGGCAGCAGCTTCCTTTATACTCTCATCTTTTACCAACACAAAGGGTGGATATTTGT
TCATTGGAGTTGATAATAATACACACAAAGTAAGCAATTCCCGGGGATCCGAATAAAGGGTCAAGACAAT
TCTGCAGATATCCAGCACAGTGGCGGCCGCTCGAGTCTAGAGGGCCCGCGGTTCGAAGGTAAGCCTATCC
CTAACCCTCTCCTCGGTCTCGATTCTACGCGTACCGGTCATCATCACCATCACCATTGAGTTTAAACCCG
CTGATCAGCCTCGACT
